>Addgene plasmid #27984 | pLEX SC4MOL 519 | addgene partial sequence | sequence record 34278 | 27984 with IRES-R
TATAGACAACGCACACCGGCCTTATTCCAAGCGGCTTCGGCCAGTAACGTTAGGGGGGGGGGAGGGAGAN
GGGCGACCGGTGGCCAGACGCGTCGGGNCCTCTAGACTCGAGAATTCTATAGGNCCNCTTCAGANATGAG
CTTTTGTTCNCTAGCCATTCTAGATCGAACCACTTTGTACAAGAAAGCTGGGNCTTCAGTCTTTTTCTCA
AACTTCTTCCTCTTTTCATTATAGGCATTATACTGNGAGTCTGTTCCAAAAATTC
