>Addgene plasmid #27984 | pLEX SC4MOL 519 | addgene partial sequence | sequence record 34279 | 27984 with CMV-F
ACACCGGGACCGCATCCAGCCTCCGGACTCTAGCCTAGGCCGCGGACCATGGGATCCTATCCGTATGATG
TTCCTGATTATGCTAGCCTCGGGTACCGGATCACAAGTTTGTACAAAAAAGCAGGCTTCATGGCAACAAA
TGAAAGTGTCAGCATCTTTAGTTCAGCATCCTTGGCTGTGGAATATGTAGATTCACTTTTACCTGAGAAT
CCTCTGCAAGAACCATTTAAAAATGCTTGGAACTATATGTTGAATAATTATACAAAGTTCCAGATTGCAA
CATGGGGATCCCTTATAGTTCATGAAGCCCTTTATTTCTTATTCTGTTTACCTGGATTTTTATTTCAATT
TATACCTTATATGAAAAAATACAAAATTCAAAAGGATAAGCCAGAGACATGGGAAAACCAATGGAAGTGT
TTCAAAGTTCTTCTCTTTAATCACTTCTGTATCCAGCTGCCTTTGATTTGTGGAACCTATTATTTTACAG
AGTATTTCAATATTCCTTATGATTGGGAAAGAATGCCAAGATGGTATTTTCTTTTGGCAAGATGCTTTGG
TTGTGCAGTCATTGAAGATACTTGGCACTATTTTCTGCATAGACTCTTACACCACAAAAGAATATACAAG
TATATTCATAAAGTTCAACATGAGTTTCAGGCTCCATTTGGAATGGAAGCTGAATATGCACATCCTTTGG
AGACTCTAATTCTTGGAACTGG
