>Addgene plasmid #27984 | pLEX SC4MOL 519 | addgene partial sequence | sequence record 38426 | IRES-R 5'-CCTCACATTGCCAAAAGACG-3'
AACGCACACCGGCCTTATTCCAAGCGGCTTCGGCCAGTAACGTTAGGGGGGGGGGAGGGAGAGGGGCGAC
CGGTGGCCAGACGCGTCGGGCCCTCTAGACTCNAGAATTCTNTAGGTCCTCTTCAGATATGAGCTTTTGT
TCGCTAGCCATTCTAGATCNAACCACTTTGNACAAGAAAGCTGGGTCTTCAGTCTTTTTCTCAAACTTCT
TCCTCTTTTCNTTATAGGNATTATACTGAGAGTCTGTTCCAAAAATTCGATCCCACCATGNAAATGNTGA
AGCNTAGTTTCCAANGNAGTTCNTGNGGNGGAAATCATGANGCCGAGAACCAGCNTAGAAAGGGATCAGA
TTTAAAGGGTTGNGAGGAATATCNTAACCNCTATGGACATCAANAGNTTCNAATAAACGAATGGTCACCC
ATGCCCNAAGAAGAATTNCNTGATCACACAAAAGCACGNTTCCAATGAAAAATCCAGTTCCAAGAATTAG
AGTCNCCAAAGGATGTGNATATTCAGCTTCCATTNCAAATGGAGCCTGAAACTCATGNTGAACTTTATGA
ATATACTTGNATATTCTTTTGTGGTGNAAGAGTCTATGCAGAAAATAGTGCCNAGNATCTTCAATGACTG
CACAACCNAAGCATCTTGCCNAAAGAAAATACCATCTTGNCATTCTTTCCCAATCATAAGGAATATTGAA
ATACTCTGNAAAANAATAGGTTCCACAAATCAAAGGCAGCTGGATNNAAGNAGTGGTTAAAGNGAANAAC
TTTGAAACACTTNCNTTGGGNTTTCCCATGTNTCTGGGNTTAACCCTTTTGAATTTTGGNNTTTTTTTCC
TNATAAGGNATAAAATTGGAATAANNAATCCCNGGNNAACAGAANNAGNANATAAAANGGCTTCNNGGAA
CNATNNGGGGATNCCCCATGTTGGCATCCNGGAAACTTTGNNTNATTTNTNCNNCATATNGTTTCCCAAG
GNGTTTTTNANAGGTTCCTTGNCCNNGNATTNCNCAGGGNNANAGGGAATCTNNCATATTTCCCCAGNCC
NGGNATGNNGGAACCAAAACATGGCTNGANCCTTTTCNTTTTTTNGCNNGAAAGCTCTCNTTTTTGTANC
ANCTTTGGGANCCCGGNCCCCGAGGGTTAGCNNAANCGGGNAAATNNNNNANGGGNGGATNCCCCTGNCC
CCCGC
