[The description below was written by a language model from this plasmid's Addgene catalogue record.]
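Description:
pLEX SC4MOL 519 is a lentiviral mammalian expression plasmid built on the pLEX backbone (recorded as about 11 kb without the insert). It carries a mutant form of the human SC4MOL gene, now officially named MSMO1 and also known as ERG25 or DESP4. This gene encodes the sterol-C4-methyl oxidase–like enzyme of the cholesterol biosynthesis pathway. The "519" in the name refers to a 519T>A nucleotide substitution, which produces the H173Q amino-acid change. According to the depositor's comment, this variant was described in a published clinical study. The coding sequence was inserted by restriction cloning and is flanked by epitope tags, with HA at the N terminus and MYC at the C terminus. Either tag can be used to detect or immunoprecipitate the expressed protein and to distinguish it from endogenous MSMO1.

The record does not explicitly name the promoter, but a CMV forward primer is listed for 5′ sequencing, which suggests a CMV promoter lies upstream of the insert. No feature table is provided, so the LTRs, packaging signal and other lentiviral elements expected in such a backbone cannot be confirmed from this record. The plasmid is listed as high copy and is grown in the recombination-deficient Stbl3 strain, a common choice for keeping repeat-containing lentiviral vectors stable. Bacterial selection is recorded as tetracycline, and Zeocin is given as the selectable marker for mammalian cells. The construct is suited to transient transfection or lentiviral transduction for stable expression of the H173Q mutant, most plausibly to compare its function with wild-type SC4MOL in sterol metabolism studies.
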