Addgene plasmid #27984: pLEX SC4MOL 519
Depositing lab: Igor Astsaturov. Depositing organization: Institute for Cancer Research d/b/a the Research Institute of Fox Chase Cancer Center.
Backbone
  Vector backbone: pLEX
  Backbone size w/o insert (bp): 11000
  Vector type: Mammalian Expression, Lentiviral
  Selectable markers: Zeocin
Growth in bacteria
  Bacterial resistance: Tetracycline, 10 μg/mL
  Growth temperature: 37°C
  Growth strain: Stbl3
  Growth instructions: Stbl3
  Copy number: High Copy
Gene/Insert
  Gene/Insert name: SC4MOL
  Species: H. sapiens (human)
  Mutation: H173Q mutation in SC4MOL
  GenBank ID: NM_006745
  Entrez Gene: MSMO1 (a.k.a. DESP4, ERG25, MCCPD, SC4MOL)
  Tag / fusion protein: HA (N terminal on insert); MYC (C terminal on insert)
  Cloning method: Restriction Enzyme
  Sequencing primers: 5′ CMV-F
Terms and licenses: Academic/Nonprofit Terms; Industry Terms: Not Available to Industry
Depositor comments: H173Q caused by 519T->A mutation as described in He et al., J Clin Invest. 2011;121(3):976–984. PMID: 21285510
How to cite: pLEX SC4MOL 519 was a gift from Igor Astsaturov (Addgene plasmid # 27984 ; http://n2t.net/addgene:27984 ; RRID:Addgene_27984)
